LOCUS       Exported 10027 bp ds-DNA circular SYN 12-MAY-2021
DEFINITION  OsTIR1(F74A)-P2A-mAID-EGFP-NLS TOL2.
ACCESSION   .
VERSION     .
KEYWORDS    pAY19 (OsTIR1(F74A) mAID-EGFP-NLS)
SOURCE      synthetic DNA construct
  ORGANISM  synthetic DNA construct
REFERENCE   1 (bases 1 to 10027)
  AUTHORS   Yesbolatova A, Saito Y, Kitamoto N, Makino-Itou H, Ajima R, Nakano
            R, Nakaoka H, Fukui K, Gamo K, Tominari Y, Takeuchi H, Saga Y,
            Hayashi KI, Kanemaki MT.
  TITLE     The auxin-inducible degron 2 technology provides sharp degradation
            control in yeast, mammalian cells, and mice.
  JOURNAL   Nat Commun (2020) 11(1):5701
REFERENCE   2 (bases 1 to 10027)
  AUTHORS   .
  TITLE     Direct Submission
  JOURNAL   Exported May 12, 2021 from SnapGene Server 1.1.58
            http://www.snapgene.com
FEATURES             Location/Qualifiers
     source          1..10027
                     /organism="synthetic DNA construct"
                     /mol_type="other DNA"
     rep_origin      complement(7..462)
                     /direction=LEFT
                     /label=f1 ori
                     /note="f1 bacteriophage origin of replication; arrow
                     indicates direction of (+) strand synthesis"
     primer_bind     complement(144..165)
                     /label=F1ori-F
                     /note="F1 origin, forward primer"
     primer_bind     356..375
                     /label=F1ori-R
                     /note="F1 origin, reverse primer"
     primer_bind     589..611
                     /label=M13/pUC Forward
                     /note="In lacZ gene"
     primer_bind     603..620
                     /label=M13 Forward
                     /note="In lacZ gene. Also called M13-F20 or M13 (-21)
                     Forward"
     primer_bind     604..620
                     /label=M13 fwd
                     /note="common sequencing primer, one of multiple similar
                     variants"
     primer_bind     630..649
                     /label=T7
                     /note="T7 promoter, forward primer"
     promoter        630..648
                     /label=T7 promoter
                     /note="promoter for bacteriophage T7 RNA polymerase"
     protein_bind    884..917
                     /label=loxP
                     /bound_moiety="Cre recombinase"
                     /note="Cre-mediated recombination occurs in the 8-bp core
                     sequence (GCATACAT)."
     CDS             complement(1474..2073)
                     /codon_start=1
                     /gene="pac from Streptomyces alboniger"
                     /product="puromycin N-acetyltransferase"
                     /label=PuroR
                     /note="confers resistance to puromycin"
                     /translation="MTEYKPTVRLATRDDVPRAVRTLAAAFADYPATRHTVDPDRHIER
                     VTELQELFLTRVGLDIGKVWVADDGAAVAVWTTPESVEAGAVFAEIGPRMAELSGSRLA
                     AQQQMEGLLAPHRPKEPAWFLATVGVSPDHQGKGLGSAVVLPGVEAAERAGVPAFLETS
                     APHNLPFYERLGFTVTADVEVPEGPRTWCMTRKPGA"
     primer_bind     2054..2073
                     /label=Puro-R
                     /note="Puromycin resistance gene, reverse primer. Also
                     called puro-variant-R"
     promoter        complement(2113..2612)
                     /label=PGK promoter
                     /note="mouse phosphoglycerate kinase 1 promoter"
     primer_bind     complement(2161..2180)
                     /label=mPGK-F
                     /note="Mouse PGK promoter, forward primer"
     primer_bind     2554..2577
                     /label=MSCV-rev
                     /note="Murine stem cell virus, reverse primer"
     protein_bind    2673..2706
                     /label=loxP
                     /bound_moiety="Cre recombinase"
                     /note="Cre-mediated recombination occurs in the 8-bp core
                     sequence (GCATACAT)."
     polyA_signal    2733..2854
                     /label=SV40 poly(A) signal
                     /note="SV40 polyadenylation signal"
     primer_bind     complement(2744..2763)
                     /label=EBV-rev
                     /note="SV40 polyA terminator, reverse primer"
     primer_bind     2798..2817
                     /label=SV40pA-R
                     /note="SV40 polyA, reverse primer"
     CDS             complement(3005..3025)
                     /codon_start=1
                     /product="nuclear localization signal of SV40 (simian virus
                     40) large T antigen"
                     /label=SV40 NLS
                     /translation="PKKKRKV"
     CDS             complement(3062..3778)
                     /codon_start=1
                     /product="enhanced GFP"
                     /label=EGFP
                     /translation="MVSKGEELFTGVVPILVELDGDVNGHKFSVSGEGEGDATYGKLTL
                     KFICTTGKLPVPWPTLVTTLTYGVQCFSRYPDHMKQHDFFKSAMPEGYVQERTIFFKDD
                     GNYKTRAEVKFEGDTLVNRIELKGIDFKEDGNILGHKLEYNYNSHNVYIMADKQKNGIK
                     VNFKIRHNIEDGSVQLADHYQQNTPIGDGPVLLPDNHYLSTQSALSKDPNEKRDHMVLL
                     EFVTAAGITLGMDELYK"
     CDS             complement(3062..3778)
                     /codon_start=1
                     /product="the original enhanced GFP (Yang et al., 1996)"
                     /label=EGFP
                     /note="mammalian codon-optimized"
                     /translation="MVSKGEELFTGVVPILVELDGDVNGHKFSVSGEGEGDATYGKLTL
                     KFICTTGKLPVPWPTLVTTLTYGVQCFSRYPDHMKQHDFFKSAMPEGYVQERTIFFKDD
                     GNYKTRAEVKFEGDTLVNRIELKGIDFKEDGNILGHKLEYNYNSHNVYIMADKQKNGIK
                     VNFKIRHNIEDGSVQLADHYQQNTPIGDGPVLLPDNHYLSTQSALSKDPNEKRDHMVLL
                     EFVTAAGITLGMDELYK"
     primer_bind     complement(3104..3125)
                     /label=EGFP-C
                     /note="EGFP, forward primer"
     primer_bind     3453..3472
                     /label=EXFP-R
                     /note="For distinguishing EGFP variants, reverse primer"
     primer_bind     3712..3733
                     /label=EGFP-N
                     /note="EGFP, reverse primer"
     CDS             complement(3785..3988)
                     /codon_start=1
                     /product="minimal degron from the auxin-responsive IAA17
                     protein of Arabidopsis thaliana (Kubota et al., 2013)"
                     /label=mini-AID
                     /note="acts as an auxin-inducible degron (AID) in the
                     presence of TIR1"
                     /translation="KEKSACPKDPAKPPAKAQVVGWPPVRSYRKNVMVSCQKSSGGPEA
                     AAFVKVSMDGAPYLRKIDLRMYK"
     CDS             complement(3995..4051)
                     /codon_start=1
                     /product="2A peptide from porcine teschovirus-1
                     polyprotein"
                     /label=P2A
                     /note="Eukaryotic ribosomes fail to insert a peptide bond
                     between the Gly and Pro residues, yielding separate
                     polypeptides."
                     /translation="ATNFSLLKQAGDVEENPGP"
     primer_bind     complement(5861..5880)
                     /label=pCAG-F
                     /note="Rabbit beta-globin intron, for pCAG plasmids,
                     forward primer"
     intron          5888..6905
                     /label=chimeric intron
                     /note="chimera between introns from chicken beta-actin and
                     rabbit beta-globin"
     primer_bind     complement(5942..5964)
                     /label=pCAGGS-5
                     /note="Chimeric intron in CAG promoter, forward primer"
     promoter        complement(6907..7184)
                     /label=chicken beta-actin promoter
     enhancer        7186..7565
                     /label=CMV enhancer
                     /note="human cytomegalovirus immediate early enhancer"
     primer_bind     complement(7843..7863)
                     /label=T3
                     /note="T3 promoter, forward primer"
     promoter        complement(7843..7861)
                     /label=T3 promoter
                     /note="promoter for bacteriophage T3 RNA polymerase"
     primer_bind     complement(7882..7898)
                     /label=M13 rev
                     /note="common sequencing primer, one of multiple similar
                     variants"
     primer_bind     complement(7882..7898)
                     /label=M13 Reverse
                     /note="In lacZ gene. Also called M13-rev"
     primer_bind     complement(7895..7917)
                     /label=M13/pUC Reverse
                     /note="In lacZ gene"
     protein_bind    7906..7922
                     /label=lac operator
                     /bound_moiety="lac repressor encoded by lacI"
                     /note="The lac repressor binds to the lac operator to
                     inhibit transcription in E. coli. This inhibition can be
                     relieved by adding lactose or
                     isopropyl-beta-D-thiogalactopyranoside (IPTG)."
     promoter        complement(7930..7960)
                     /label=lac promoter
                     /note="promoter for the E. coli lac operon"
     protein_bind    7975..7996
                     /label=CAP binding site
                     /bound_moiety="E. coli catabolite activator protein"
                     /note="CAP binding activates transcription in the presence
                     of cAMP."
     primer_bind     complement(8113..8130)
                     /label=L4440
                     /note="L4440 vector, forward primer"
     rep_origin      complement(8284..8872)
                     /direction=LEFT
                     /label=ori
                     /note="high-copy-number ColE1/pMB1/pBR322/pUC origin of
                     replication"
     primer_bind     complement(8364..8383)
                     /label=pBR322ori-F
                     /note="pBR322 origin, forward primer"
     CDS             complement(9043..9903)
                     /codon_start=1
                     /gene="bla"
                     /product="beta-lactamase"
                     /label=AmpR
                     /note="confers resistance to ampicillin, carbenicillin, and
                     related antibiotics"
                     /translation="MSIQHFRVALIPFFAAFCLPVFAHPETLVKVKDAEDQLGARVGYI
                     ELDLNSGKILESFRPEERFPMMSTFKVLLCGAVLSRIDAGQEQLGRRIHYSQNDLVEYS
                     PVTEKHLTDGMTVRELCSAAITMSDNTAANLLLTTIGGPKELTAFLHNMGDHVTRLDRW
                     EPELNEAIPNDERDTTMPVAMATTLRKLLTGELLTLASRQQLIDWMEADKVAGPLLRSA
                     LPAGWFIADKSGAGERGSRGIIAALGPDGKPSRIVVIYTTGSQATMDERNRQIAEIGAS
                     LIKHW"
     primer_bind     9666..9685
                     /label=Amp-R
                     /note="Ampicillin resistance gene, reverse primer"
     promoter        complement(9904..10008)
                     /gene="bla"
                     /label=AmpR promoter
ORIGIN
        1 ccacctaaat tgtaagcgtt aatattttgt taaaattcgc gttaaatttt tgttaaatca
       61 gctcattttt taaccaatag gccgaaatcg gcaaaatccc ttataaatca aaagaataga
      121 ccgagatagg gttgagtgtt gttccagttt ggaacaagag tccactatta aagaacgtgg
      181 actccaacgt caaaggnnnn nnnnnnnnnn nnnnnnnnnn nnnnnnnnnn nnnnnnnnnn
      241 nnnnntnnnn nnnnnnnnnn nnnnnnnnnn nnnnnnnnnn nnnnnnnnnn nnnnnnnnnn
      301 nnnnnnnnnn nnnnnnnnnn nnnnnnnnnn nnnnnnngnn nnnnnnnnnn nnnnnnnnnn
      361 nnnnnnnnnn nnnnnnnnnn nnnnnnnnnn nnnnnnnnnn nnnnnnnnnn nnnnnnnnnn
      421 nnnnnnnnnn nnnnnnnnnn nnnnnnnnnn nnnnnnnnnn nncccattcg ccattcaggc
      481 tgcgcaactg ttgggaaggg cgatcggtgc gggcctcttc gctattacgc cagctggcga
      541 aagggggatg tgctgcaagg cgattaagtt gggtaacgcc agggttttcc cagtcacgac
      601 gttgtaaaac gacggccagt gagcgcgcgt aatacgactc actatagggc gaattgggta
      661 ccggcatatg gttcttgaca gaggtgtaaa aagtactcaa aaattttact caagtgaaag
      721 tacaagtact tagggaaaat tttactcaat taaaagtaaa agtatctggc tagaatctta
      781 cttgagtaaa agtaaaaaag tactccatta aaattgtact tgagtattaa ggaagtaaaa
      841 gtaaaagcaa gaaagatctt agtgaacctc ttcgagggac ctaataactt cgtatagcat
      901 acattatacg aagttatatt aagggttccg gatctcgacc agcttctgat ggaattagaa
      961 cttggcaaaa caatactgag aatgaagtgt atgtggaaca gaggctgctg atctcgttct
     1021 tcaggctatg aaactgacac atttggaaac cacagtactt agaaccacaa agtgggaatc
     1081 aagagaaaaa caatgatccc acgagagatc tatagatcta tagatcatga gtgggaggaa
     1141 tgagctggcc cttaatttgg ttttgcttgt ttaaattatg atatccaact atgaaacatt
     1201 atcataaagc aatagtaaag agccttcagt aaagagcagg catttatcta atcccacccc
     1261 acccccaccc ccgtagctcc aatccttcca ttcaaaatgt aggtactctg ttctcaccct
     1321 tcttaacaaa gtatgacagg aaaaacttcc attttagtgg acatctttat tgtttaatag
     1381 atcatcaatt tctgcatccc ggggatctga tatcatcgat gcatggggtc gtgcgctcct
     1441 ttcggtcggg cgctgcgggt cgtggggcgg gcgtcaggca ccgggcttgc gggtcatgca
     1501 ccaggtgcgc ggtccttcgg gcacctcgac gtcggcggtg acggtgaagc cgagccgctc
     1561 gtagaagggg aggttgtggg gcgcggaggt ctccaggaag gcgggcaccc cggcgcgctc
     1621 ggccgcctcc actccgggga gcacgacggc gctgcccaga cccttgccct ggtggtcggg
     1681 cgagacgccg acggtggcca ggaaccacgc gggctccttg ggccggtgcg gcgccaggag
     1741 gccttccatc tgttgctgcg cggccagccg ggaaccgctc aactcggcca tgcgcgggcc
     1801 gatctcggcg aacaccgccc ccgcttcgac gctctccggc gtggtccaga ccgccaccgc
     1861 ggcgccgtcg tccgcgaccc acaccttgcc gatgtcgagc ccgacgcgcg tgaggaagag
     1921 ttcttgcagc tcggtgaccc gctcgatgtg gcggtccgga tcgacggtgt ggcgcgtggc
     1981 ggggtagtcg gcgaacgcgg cggcgagggt gcgtacggcc ctggggacgt cgtcgcgggt
     2041 ggcgaggcgc accgtgggct tgtactcggt catggtaagc ttcagctgct cgagatctag
     2101 atggatgcag gtcgaaaggc ccggagatga ggaagaggag aacagcgcgg cagacgtgcg
     2161 cttttgaagc gtgcagaatg ccgggcctcc ggaggacctt cgggcgcccg ccccgcccct
     2221 gagcccgccc ctgagcccgc ccccggaccc accccttccc agcctctgag cccagaaagc
     2281 gaaggagcaa agctgctatt ggccgctgcc ccaaaggcct acccgcttcc attgctcagc
     2341 ggtgctgtcc atctgcacga gactagtgag acgtgctact tccatttgtc acgtcctgca
     2401 cgacgcgagc tgcggggcgg gggggaactt cctgactagg ggaggagtag aaggtggcgc
     2461 gaaggggcca ccaaagaacg gagtcggttg gcgcctaccg gtggatgtgg aatgtgtgcg
     2521 aggccagagg ccacttgtgt agcgccaagt gcccagcggg gctgctaaag cgcatgctcc
     2581 agactgcctt gggaaaagcg cctcccctac ccggtagaat ttcgaggtcg agatcctaag
     2641 cttggctgga cgtaaactcc tcttcagacc taataacttc gtatagcata cattatacga
     2701 agttatatta agggttattg aatatgatcg cttaagatac attgatgagt ttggacaaac
     2761 cacaactaga atgcagtgaa aaaaatgctt tatttgtgaa atttgtgatg ctattgcttt
     2821 atttgtaacc attataagct gcaataaaca agttaacaac aacaattgca ttcattttat
     2881 gtttcaggtt cagggggagg tgtgggaggt tttttaaagc aagtaaaacc tctacaaatg
     2941 tggtatggct gattatgatc agttatctag atccggtgga tcccgggccc gcggtaccgt
     3001 cgatgacctt tcttttcttc ttggggtcga ctgcagaatt cgaagcttgg gcgcctgcac
     3061 ccttgtacag ctcgtccatg ccgagagtga tcccggcggc ggtcacgaac tccagcagga
     3121 ccatgtgatc gcgcttctcg ttggggtctt tgctcagggc ggactgggtg ctcaggtagt
     3181 ggttgtcggg cagcagcacg gggccgtcgc cgatgggggt gttctgctgg tagtggtcgg
     3241 cgagctgcac gctgccgtcc tcgatgttgt ggcggatctt gaagttcacc ttgatgccgt
     3301 tcttctgctt gtcggccatg atatagacgt tgtggctgtt gtagttgtac tccagcttgt
     3361 gccccaggat gttgccgtcc tccttgaagt cgatgccctt cagctcgatg cggttcacca
     3421 gggtgtcgcc ctcgaacttc acctcggcgc gggtcttgta gttgccgtcg tccttgaaga
     3481 agatggtgcg ctcctggacg tagccttcgg gcatggcgga cttgaagaag tcgtgctgct
     3541 tcatgtggtc ggggtagcgg ctgaagcact gcacgccgta ggtcagggtg gtcacgaggg
     3601 tgggccaggg cacgggcagc ttgccggtgg tgcagatgaa cttcagggtc agcttgccgt
     3661 aggtggcatc gccctcgccc tcgccggaca cgctgaactt gtggccgttt acgtcgccgt
     3721 ccagctcgac caggatgggc accaccccgg tgaacagctc ctcgcccttg ctcaccatgc
     3781 tagctttata catcctcaaa tcgattttcc tcaagtacgg tgctccgtcc attgatacct
     3841 tcacgaacgc cgccgcctcc gggccaccgc ttgatttttg gcaggaaacc atcacgttct
     3901 tccggtatga tctcaccggt ggccatccca caacttgtgc cttggccgga ggtttggctg
     3961 gatctttagg acaagcactc ttctccttag atctaggtcc agggttctcc tccacgtctc
     4021 cagcctgctt cagcaggctg aagttagtag ctccgcttcc tgatctcaga atcttcacaa
     4081 agttgggagc atcatctctt gcccctgcgg tggtccgata cacatacagt ttctccacct
     4141 ttggcaggtc gccatgattt tcctccattt cgttagaccc gtcccgctca ttaatgactt
     4201 ccacgttcag cataggcatt ttactagcca ggacctgaca gcccttcaga gtcacattgc
     4261 aactagacat ccacaggctc ctcattgtct cgtatctggc aaagtttccc agcagagcgg
     4321 catccccgaa agggctgtcc cggatttcca gttttcgcag attcttacac ccgttcatca
     4381 cgtgcatcat gcccttatcg gagtctccgg caaatgcaat gctcagcatc tccagctgct
     4441 tagcatactt gccgatgtac atgaacactt tgtctgtcag caggccggaa atgctcagcc
     4501 tctggagtcc cttgcactct ctcacgatag ctccaaaccc ttcatccagt ggctgggatg
     4561 tgaccacgtc gggtttgcct ggttccagaa tacacagccg aaatcgggtg aaattagggc
     4621 agttcttggc gacggtcacc agtgcagcat tagtcatctg atgacagaaa tacagcaggc
     4681 tgttcagctt tgggcatccc agtgagactg ccaccaggcc ttcctcagtg acagcactat
     4741 atccggccac gtaaaaatca gatgggaaca ctctcagctc ctggaggtcc ttgcaggagc
     4801 tggcgaccac ctggagcccc ttatcggaaa tacagtccag cacccacagt cgctggagtt
     4861 tcacgcagcg tgagatcatc tttgtcagat cactggcgtc cagggttggt gcatagctca
     4921 ggttcaggcc tgtcagctgt gcacacagag ggtagataaa gctcaggcac acgggtgaag
     4981 catcccagaa tcctgacaga ctcctcagca ttttacactt ctccagggca gaagtcagtt
     5041 taaagtagga ttctgtctgg aaatcgtctg tcagattgcc ggttcccaga tcctccaggt
     5101 taggggttct cagcagaatc ttagccagag tgtccacgct cacgctccgg ttcagccgca
     5161 gagacctcag gttggggctt cttgagacca gccgctccag ggacccagca ttcacttcgc
     5221 ctttgatgca ggcaaagttc agggacacca ggctggtaca tgagtctggg aagcaagaca
     5281 gccatctggg gcctctatcc tccacttcat tctcctggag gtccagctcc cgcagcagct
     5341 tacagtggga ggccacggct gccagtccat cggtgctgaa gccttcgcaa gaaatcagca
     5401 ccagtgcgcg aaacctaggg aagctccgag ccagcagctc cagactttcg tcagagacca
     5461 ccattcgctt catgcgcagt tcctccagtc catgacagcc gcgagcggct gcctcgatcc
     5521 aagggccggc gtatcctccc caatcagggg gcaccaggtt aaagtcggcg gcgtggggtt
     5581 tccccttgac ggtcagtgcg cgcacatttg gaaacctagc ggcgaccctg cctgctctca
     5641 cagcatagca gttgccgacg aacactcctc tccggctcag gcgttcgatc tcgtaccaca
     5701 ctttgcagac caggctcact gtgtttctat ctctctgtgc aggcaggaag ctaaaaatgt
     5761 gttcgacgac ctcttcagga aagtatgtca tggtggcagc gctatctaga tgcattcgcg
     5821 aggtaccgag ctcgaattct ttgccaaaat gatgagacag cacaataacc agcacgttgc
     5881 ccaggagctg taggaaaaag aagaaggcat gaacatggtt agcagaggct ctagagccgc
     5941 cggtcacacg ccagaagccg aaccccgccc tgccccgtcc cccccgaagg cagccgtccc
     6001 cccgcggaca gccccgaggc tggagaggga gaaggggacg gcggcgcggc gacgcacgaa
     6061 ggccctcccc gcccatttcc ttcctgccgg cgccgcaccg cttcgccccg cgcccgctag
     6121 agggggtgcg gcggcgcctc ccagatttcg gctccgcaca gatttgggac aaaggaagtc
     6181 cctgcgccct ctcgcacgat taccataaaa ggcaatggct gcggctcgcc gcgcctcgac
     6241 agccgccggc gctccggggg ccgccgcgcc cctcccccga gccctccccg gcccgaggcg
     6301 gccccgcccc gcccggcacc cccacctgcc gccacccccc gcccggcacg gcgagccccg
     6361 cgccacgccc cgtacggagc cccgcacccg aagccgggcc gtgctcagca actcggggag
     6421 gggggtgcag ggggggttgc agcccgaccg acgcgcccac accccctgct caccccccca
     6481 cgcacacacc ccgcacgcag cctttgttcc cctcgcagcc ccccccgcac cgcggggcac
     6541 cgcccccggc cgcgctcccc tcgcgcacac tgcggagcgc acaaagcccc gcgccgcgcc
     6601 cgcagcgctc acagccgccg ggcagcgcgg agccgcacgc ggcgctcccc acgcacacac
     6661 acacgcacgc accccccgag ccgctccccc cgcacaaagg gccctcccgg agcccctcaa
     6721 ggctttcacg cagccacaga aaagaaacaa gccgtcatta aaccaagcgc taattacagc
     6781 ccggaggaga agggccgtcc cgcccgctca cctgtgggag taacgcggtc agtcagagcc
     6841 ggggcgggcg gcgcgaggcg gcggcggagc ggggcacggg gcgaaggcag cgtcgcagcg
     6901 actccccgcc cgccgcgcgc ttcgcttttt atagggccgc cgccgccgcc gcctcgccat
     6961 aaaaggaaac tttcggagcg cgccgctctg attggctgcc gccgcacctc tccgcctcgc
     7021 cccgccccgc ccctcgcccc gccccgcccc gcctggcgcg cgcccccccc ccccccccgc
     7081 ccccatcgct gcacaaaata attaaaaaat aaataaatac aaaattgggg gtggggaggg
     7141 gggggagatg gggagagtga agcagaacgt ggggctcacc tcgaccatgg taatagcgat
     7201 gactaatacg tagatgtact gccaagtagg aaagtcccat aaggtcatgt actgggcata
     7261 atgccaggcg ggccatttac cgtcattgac gtcaataggg ggcgtacttg gcatatgata
     7321 cacttgatgt actgccaagt gggcagttta ccgtaaatac tccacccatt gacgtcaatg
     7381 gaaagtccct attggcgtta ctatgggaac atacgtcatt attgacgtca atgggcgggg
     7441 gtcgttgggc ggtcagccag gcgggccatt taccgtaagt tatgtaacgc ggaactccat
     7501 atatgggcta tgaactaatg accccgtaat tgattactat taataactag tcaataatca
     7561 atgtcgagca tgcatctaga gggcccaagt gatctccaaa aaataagtac tttttgactg
     7621 taaataaaat tgtaaggagt aaaaagtact tttttttcta aaaaaatgta attaagtaaa
     7681 agtaaaagta ttgattttta attgtactca agtaaagtaa aaatccccaa aaataatact
     7741 taagtacagt aatcaagtaa aattactcaa gtactttaca cctctggttc ttgaccccct
     7801 accttcagca agcccagcag atccgagctc cagcttttgt tccctttagt gagggttaat
     7861 tgcgcgcttg gcgtaatcat ggtcatagct gtttcctgtg tgaaattgtt atccgctcac
     7921 aattccacac aacatacgag ccggaagcat aaagtgtaaa gcctggggtg cctaatgagt
     7981 gagctaactc acattaattg cgttgcgctc actgcccgct ttccagtcgg gaaacctgtc
     8041 gtgccagctg cattaatgaa tcggccaacg cgcggggaga ggcggtttgc gtattgggcg
     8101 ctcttccgct tcctcgctca ctgactcgct gcgctcggtc gttcggctgc ggcgagcggt
     8161 atcagctcac tcaaaggcgg taatacggtt atccacagaa tcaggggata acgcaggaaa
     8221 gaacatgtga gcaaaaggcc agcaaaaggc caggaaccgt aaaaaggccg cgttgctggc
     8281 gtttttccat aggctccgcc cccctgacga gcatcacaaa aatcgacgct caagtcagag
     8341 gtggcgaaac ccgacaggac tataaagata ccaggcgttt ccccctggaa gctccctcgt
     8401 gcgctctcct gttccgaccc tgccgcttac cggatacctg tccgcctttc tcccttcggg
     8461 aagcgtggcg ctttctcata gctcacgctg taggtatctc agttcggtgt aggtcgttcg
     8521 ctccaagctg ggctgtgtgc acgaaccccc cgttcagccc gaccgctgcg ccttatccgg
     8581 taactatcgt cttgagtcca acccggtaag acacgactta tcgccactgg cagcagccac
     8641 tggtaacagg attagcagag cgaggtatgt aggcggtgct acagagttct tgaagtggtg
     8701 gcctaactac ggctacacta gaaggacagt atttggtatc tgcgctctgc tgaagccagt
     8761 taccttcgga aaaagagttg gtagctcttg atccggcaaa caaaccaccg ctggtagcgg
     8821 tggttttttt gtttgcaagc agcagattac gcgcagaaaa aaaggatctc aagaagatcc
     8881 tttgatcttt tctacggggt ctgacgctca gtggaacgaa aactcacgtt aagggatttt
     8941 ggtcatgaga ttatcaaaaa ggatcttcac ctagatcctt ttaaattaaa aatgaagttt
     9001 taaatcaatc taaagtatat atgagtaaac ttggtctgac agttaccaat gcttaatcag
     9061 tgaggcacct atctcagcga tctgtctatt tcgttcatcc atagttgcct gactccccgt
     9121 cgtgtagata actacgatac gggagggctt accatctggc cccagtgctg caatgatacc
     9181 gcgagaccca cgctcaccgg ctccagattt atcagcaata aaccagccag ccggaagggc
     9241 cgagcgcaga agtggtcctg caactttatc cgcctccatc cagtctatta attgttgccg
     9301 ggaagctaga gtaagtagtt cgccagttaa tagtttgcgc aacgttgttg ccattgctac
     9361 aggcatcgtg gtgtcacgct cgtcgtttgg tatggcttca ttcagctccg gttcccaacg
     9421 atcaaggcga gttacatgat cccccatgtt gtgcaaaaaa gcggttagct ccttcggtcc
     9481 tccgatcgtt gtcagaagta agttggccgc agtgttatca ctcatggtta tggcagcact
     9541 gcataattct cttactgtca tgccatccgt aagatgcttt tctgtgactg gtgagtactc
     9601 aaccaagtca ttctgagaat agtgtatgcg gcgaccgagt tgctcttgcc cggcgtcaat
     9661 acgggataat accgcgccac atagcagaac tttaaaagtg ctcatcattg gaaaacgttc
     9721 ttcggggcga aaactctcaa ggatcttacc gctgttgaga tccagttcga tgtaacccac
     9781 tcgtgcaccc aactgatctt cagcatcttt tactttcacc agcgtttctg ggtgagcaaa
     9841 aacaggaagg caaaatgccg caaaaaaggg aataagggcg acacggaaat gttgaatact
     9901 catactcttc ctttttcaat attattgaag catttatcag ggttattgtc tcatgagcgg
     9961 atacatattt gaatgtattt agaaaaataa acaaataggg gttccgcgca catttccccg
    10021 aaaagtg
//
