LOCUS       Exported 10024 bp ds-DNA circular SYN 12-MAY-2021
DEFINITION  OsTIR1(F74A)-P2A-mAID-EGFP-NLS TOL2.
ACCESSION   .
VERSION     .
KEYWORDS    pAY19 (OsTIR1(F74A) mAID-EGFP-NLS)
SOURCE      synthetic DNA construct
  ORGANISM  synthetic DNA construct
REFERENCE   1 (bases 1 to 10024)
  AUTHORS   Yesbolatova A, Saito Y, Kitamoto N, Makino-Itou H, Ajima R, Nakano
            R, Nakaoka H, Fukui K, Gamo K, Tominari Y, Takeuchi H, Saga Y,
            Hayashi KI, Kanemaki MT.
  TITLE     The auxin-inducible degron 2 technology provides sharp degradation
            control in yeast, mammalian cells, and mice.
  JOURNAL   Nat Commun (2020) 11(1):5701
REFERENCE   2 (bases 1 to 10024)
  AUTHORS   .
  TITLE     Direct Submission
  JOURNAL   Exported May 12, 2021 from SnapGene Server 1.1.58
            http://www.snapgene.com
FEATURES             Location/Qualifiers
     source          1..10024
                     /organism="synthetic DNA construct"
                     /mol_type="other DNA"
     primer_bind     complement(144..165)
                     /label=F1ori-F
                     /note="F1 origin, forward primer"
     primer_bind     356..375
                     /label=F1ori-R
                     /note="F1 origin, reverse primer"
     primer_bind     588..610
                     /label=M13/pUC Forward
                     /note="In lacZ gene"
     primer_bind     602..619
                     /label=M13 Forward
                     /note="In lacZ gene. Also called M13-F20 or M13 (-21)
                     Forward"
     primer_bind     603..619
                     /label=M13 fwd
                     /note="common sequencing primer, one of multiple similar
                     variants"
     primer_bind     629..648
                     /label=T7
                     /note="T7 promoter, forward primer"
     promoter        629..647
                     /label=T7 promoter
                     /note="promoter for bacteriophage T7 RNA polymerase"
     protein_bind    883..916
                     /label=loxP
                     /bound_moiety="Cre recombinase"
                     /note="Cre-mediated recombination occurs in the 8-bp core
                     sequence (GCATACAT)."
     CDS             complement(1473..2072)
                     /codon_start=1
                     /gene="pac from Streptomyces alboniger"
                     /product="puromycin N-acetyltransferase"
                     /label=PuroR
                     /note="confers resistance to puromycin"
                     /translation="MTEYKPTVRLATRDDVPRAVRTLAAAFADYPATRHTVDPDRHIER
                     VTELQELFLTRVGLDIGKVWVADDGAAVAVWTTPESVEAGAVFAEIGPRMAELSGSRLA
                     AQQQMEGLLAPHRPKEPAWFLATVGVSPDHQGKGLGSAVVLPGVEAAERAGVPAFLETS
                     APHNLPFYERLGFTVTADVEVPEGPRTWCMTRKPGA"
     primer_bind     2053..2072
                     /label=Puro-R
                     /note="Puromycin resistance gene, reverse primer. Also
                     called puro-variant-R"
     promoter        complement(2112..2611)
                     /label=PGK promoter
                     /note="mouse phosphoglycerate kinase 1 promoter"
     primer_bind     complement(2160..2179)
                     /label=mPGK-F
                     /note="Mouse PGK promoter, forward primer"
     primer_bind     2553..2576
                     /label=MSCV-rev
                     /note="Murine stem cell virus, reverse primer"
     protein_bind    2672..2705
                     /label=loxP
                     /bound_moiety="Cre recombinase"
                     /note="Cre-mediated recombination occurs in the 8-bp core
                     sequence (GCATACAT)."
     polyA_signal    2732..2853
                     /label=SV40 poly(A) signal
                     /note="SV40 polyadenylation signal"
     primer_bind     complement(2743..2762)
                     /label=EBV-rev
                     /note="SV40 polyA terminator, reverse primer"
     primer_bind     2797..2816
                     /label=SV40pA-R
                     /note="SV40 polyA, reverse primer"
     CDS             complement(3004..3024)
                     /codon_start=1
                     /product="nuclear localization signal of SV40 (simian virus
                     40) large T antigen"
                     /label=SV40 NLS
                     /translation="PKKKRKV"
     CDS             complement(3061..3777)
                     /codon_start=1
                     /product="enhanced GFP"
                     /label=EGFP
                     /translation="MVSKGEELFTGVVPILVELDGDVNGHKFSVSGEGEGDATYGKLTL
                     KFICTTGKLPVPWPTLVTTLTYGVQCFSRYPDHMKQHDFFKSAMPEGYVQERTIFFKDD
                     GNYKTRAEVKFEGDTLVNRIELKGIDFKEDGNILGHKLEYNYNSHNVYIMADKQKNGIK
                     VNFKIRHNIEDGSVQLADHYQQNTPIGDGPVLLPDNHYLSTQSALSKDPNEKRDHMVLL
                     EFVTAAGITLGMDELYK"
     CDS             complement(3061..3777)
                     /codon_start=1
                     /product="the original enhanced GFP (Yang et al., 1996)"
                     /label=EGFP
                     /note="mammalian codon-optimized"
                     /translation="MVSKGEELFTGVVPILVELDGDVNGHKFSVSGEGEGDATYGKLTL
                     KFICTTGKLPVPWPTLVTTLTYGVQCFSRYPDHMKQHDFFKSAMPEGYVQERTIFFKDD
                     GNYKTRAEVKFEGDTLVNRIELKGIDFKEDGNILGHKLEYNYNSHNVYIMADKQKNGIK
                     VNFKIRHNIEDGSVQLADHYQQNTPIGDGPVLLPDNHYLSTQSALSKDPNEKRDHMVLL
                     EFVTAAGITLGMDELYK"
     primer_bind     complement(3103..3124)
                     /label=EGFP-C
                     /note="EGFP, forward primer"
     primer_bind     3452..3471
                     /label=EXFP-R
                     /note="For distinguishing EGFP variants, reverse primer"
     primer_bind     3711..3732
                     /label=EGFP-N
                     /note="EGFP, reverse primer"
     CDS             complement(3784..3987)
                     /codon_start=1
                     /product="minimal degron from the auxin-responsive IAA17
                     protein of Arabidopsis thaliana (Kubota et al., 2013)"
                     /label=mini-AID
                     /note="acts as an auxin-inducible degron (AID) in the
                     presence of TIR1"
                     /translation="KEKSACPKDPAKPPAKAQVVGWPPVRSYRKNVMVSCQKSSGGPEA
                     AAFVKVSMDGAPYLRKIDLRMYK"
     CDS             complement(3994..4050)
                     /codon_start=1
                     /product="2A peptide from porcine teschovirus-1
                     polyprotein"
                     /label=P2A
                     /note="Eukaryotic ribosomes fail to insert a peptide bond
                     between the Gly and Pro residues, yielding separate
                     polypeptides."
                     /translation="ATNFSLLKQAGDVEENPGP"
     primer_bind     complement(5860..5879)
                     /label=pCAG-F
                     /note="Rabbit beta-globin intron, for pCAG plasmids,
                     forward primer"
     intron          5887..6903
                     /label=chimeric intron
                     /note="chimera between introns from chicken beta-actin and
                     rabbit beta-globin"
     primer_bind     complement(5941..5963)
                     /label=pCAGGS-5
                     /note="Chimeric intron in CAG promoter, forward primer"
     promoter        complement(6904..7181)
                     /label=chicken beta-actin promoter
     enhancer        7183..7562
                     /label=CMV enhancer
                     /note="human cytomegalovirus immediate early enhancer"
     primer_bind     complement(7840..7860)
                     /label=T3
                     /note="T3 promoter, forward primer"
     promoter        complement(7840..7858)
                     /label=T3 promoter
                     /note="promoter for bacteriophage T3 RNA polymerase"
     primer_bind     complement(7879..7895)
                     /label=M13 rev
                     /note="common sequencing primer, one of multiple similar
                     variants"
     primer_bind     complement(7879..7895)
                     /label=M13 Reverse
                     /note="In lacZ gene. Also called M13-rev"
     primer_bind     complement(7892..7914)
                     /label=M13/pUC Reverse
                     /note="In lacZ gene"
     protein_bind    7903..7919
                     /label=lac operator
                     /bound_moiety="lac repressor encoded by lacI"
                     /note="The lac repressor binds to the lac operator to
                     inhibit transcription in E. coli. This inhibition can be
                     relieved by adding lactose or
                     isopropyl-beta-D-thiogalactopyranoside (IPTG)."
     promoter        complement(7927..7957)
                     /label=lac promoter
                     /note="promoter for the E. coli lac operon"
     protein_bind    7972..7993
                     /label=CAP binding site
                     /bound_moiety="E. coli catabolite activator protein"
                     /note="CAP binding activates transcription in the presence
                     of cAMP."
     primer_bind     complement(8110..8127)
                     /label=L4440
                     /note="L4440 vector, forward primer"
     rep_origin      complement(8281..8869)
                     /direction=LEFT
                     /label=ori
                     /note="high-copy-number ColE1/pMB1/pBR322/pUC origin of
                     replication"
     primer_bind     complement(8361..8380)
                     /label=pBR322ori-F
                     /note="pBR322 origin, forward primer"
     CDS             complement(9040..9900)
                     /codon_start=1
                     /gene="bla"
                     /product="beta-lactamase"
                     /label=AmpR
                     /note="confers resistance to ampicillin, carbenicillin, and
                     related antibiotics"
                     /translation="MSIQHFRVALIPFFAAFCLPVFAHPETLVKVKDAEDQLGARVGYI
                     ELDLNSGKILESFRPEERFPMMSTFKVLLCGAVLSRIDAGQEQLGRRIHYSQNDLVEYS
                     PVTEKHLTDGMTVRELCSAAITMSDNTAANLLLTTIGGPKELTAFLHNMGDHVTRLDRW
                     EPELNEAIPNDERDTTMPVAMATTLRKLLTGELLTLASRQQLIDWMEADKVAGPLLRSA
                     LPAGWFIADKSGAGERGSRGIIAALGPDGKPSRIVVIYTTGSQATMDERNRQIAEIGAS
                     LIKHW"
     primer_bind     9663..9682
                     /label=Amp-R
                     /note="Ampicillin resistance gene, reverse primer"
     promoter        complement(9901..10005)
                     /gene="bla"
                     /label=AmpR promoter
ORIGIN
        1 ccacctaaat tgtaagcgtt aatattttgt taaaattcgc gttaaatttt tgttaaatca
       61 gctcattttt taaccaatag gccgaaatcg gcaaaatccc ttataaatca aaagaataga
      121 ccgagatagg gttgagtgtt gttccagttt ggaacaagag tccactatta aagaacgtgg
      181 actccaacgt caaaggnnnn nnnnnnnnnn nnnnnnnnnn nnnnnnnnnn nnnnnnnnnn
      241 nnnnntnnnn nnnnnnnnnn nnnnnnnnnn nnnnnnnnnn nnnnnnnnnn nnnnnnnnnn
      301 nnnnnnnnnn nnnnnnnnnn nnnnnnnnnn nnnnnnngnn nnnnnnnnnn nnnnnnnnnn
      361 nnnnnnnnnn nnnnnnnnnn nnnnnnnnnn ggcgggtgtg gtnnnnnnnn nnnnnnnnnn
      421 nnnnnnnnnn nnnnnnnnnn nnnnnnnnnn nnnnnnnnnn ncccattcgc cattcaggct
      481 gcgcaactgt tgggaagggc gatcggtgcg ggcctcttcg ctattacgcc agctggcgaa
      541 agggggatgt gctgcaaggc gattaagttg ggtaacgcca gggttttccc agtcacgacg
      601 ttgtaaaacg acggccagtg agcgcgcgta atacgactca ctatagggcg aattgggtac
      661 cggcatatgg ttcttgacag aggtgtaaaa agtactcaaa aattttactc aagtgaaagt
      721 acaagtactt agggaaaatt ttactcaatt aaaagtaaaa gtatctggct agaatcttac
      781 ttgagtaaaa gtaaaaaagt actccattaa aattgtactt gagtattaag gaagtaaaag
      841 taaaagcaag aaagatctta gtgaacctct tcgagggacc taataacttc gtatagcata
      901 cattatacga agttatatta agggttccgg atctcgacca gcttctgatg gaattagaac
      961 ttggcaaaac aatactgaga atgaagtgta tgtggaacag aggctgctga tctcgttctt
     1021 caggctatga aactgacaca tttggaaacc acagtactta gaaccacaaa gtgggaatca
     1081 agagaaaaac aatgatccca cgagagatct atagatctat agatcatgag tgggaggaat
     1141 gagctggccc ttaatttggt tttgcttgtt taaattatga tatccaacta tgaaacatta
     1201 tcataaagca atagtaaaga gccttcagta aagagcaggc atttatctaa tcccacccca
     1261 cccccacccc cgtagctcca atccttccat tcaaaatgta ggtactctgt tctcaccctt
     1321 cttaacaaag tatgacagga aaaacttcca ttttagtgga catctttatt gtttaataga
     1381 tcatcaattt ctgcatcccg gggatctgat atcatcgatg catggggtcg tgcgctcctt
     1441 tcggtcgggc gctgcgggtc gtggggcggg cgtcaggcac cgggcttgcg ggtcatgcac
     1501 caggtgcgcg gtccttcggg cacctcgacg tcggcggtga cggtgaagcc gagccgctcg
     1561 tagaagggga ggttgtgggg cgcggaggtc tccaggaagg cgggcacccc ggcgcgctcg
     1621 gccgcctcca ctccggggag cacgacggcg ctgcccagac ccttgccctg gtggtcgggc
     1681 gagacgccga cggtggccag gaaccacgcg ggctccttgg gccggtgcgg cgccaggagg
     1741 ccttccatct gttgctgcgc ggccagccgg gaaccgctca actcggccat gcgcgggccg
     1801 atctcggcga acaccgcccc cgcttcgacg ctctccggcg tggtccagac cgccaccgcg
     1861 gcgccgtcgt ccgcgaccca caccttgccg atgtcgagcc cgacgcgcgt gaggaagagt
     1921 tcttgcagct cggtgacccg ctcgatgtgg cggtccggat cgacggtgtg gcgcgtggcg
     1981 gggtagtcgg cgaacgcggc ggcgagggtg cgtacggccc tggggacgtc gtcgcgggtg
     2041 gcgaggcgca ccgtgggctt gtactcggtc atggtaagct tcagctgctc gagatctaga
     2101 tggatgcagg tcgaaaggcc cggagatgag gaagaggaga acagcgcggc agacgtgcgc
     2161 ttttgaagcg tgcagaatgc cgggcctccg gaggaccttc gggcgcccgc cccgcccctg
     2221 agcccgcccc tgagcccgcc cccggaccca ccccttccca gcctctgagc ccagaaagcg
     2281 aaggagcaaa gctgctattg gccgctgccc caaaggccta cccgcttcca ttgctcagcg
     2341 gtgctgtcca tctgcacgag actagtgaga cgtgctactt ccatttgtca cgtcctgcac
     2401 gacgcgagct gcggggcggg ggggaacttc ctgactaggg gaggagtaga aggtggcgcg
     2461 aaggggccac caaagaacgg agtcggttgg cgcctaccgg tggatgtgga atgtgtgcga
     2521 ggccagaggc cacttgtgta gcgccaagtg cccagcgggg ctgctaaagc gcatgctcca
     2581 gactgccttg ggaaaagcgc ctcccctacc cggtagaatt tcgaggtcga gatcctaagc
     2641 ttggctggac gtaaactcct cttcagacct aataacttcg tatagcatac attatacgaa
     2701 gttatattaa gggttattga atatgatcgc ttaagataca ttgatgagtt tggacaaacc
     2761 acaactagaa tgcagtgaaa aaaatgcttt atttgtgaaa tttgtgatgc tattgcttta
     2821 tttgtaacca ttataagctg caataaacaa gttaacaaca acaattgcat tcattttatg
     2881 tttcaggttc agggggaggt gtgggaggtt ttttaaagca agtaaaacct ctacaaatgt
     2941 ggtatggctg attatgatca gttatctaga tccggtggat cccgggcccg cggtaccgtc
     3001 gatgaccttt cttttcttct tggggtcgac tgcagaattc gaagcttggg cgcctgcacc
     3061 cttgtacagc tcgtccatgc cgagagtgat cccggcggcg gtcacgaact ccagcaggac
     3121 catgtgatcg cgcttctcgt tggggtcttt gctcagggcg gactgggtgc tcaggtagtg
     3181 gttgtcgggc agcagcacgg ggccgtcgcc gatgggggtg ttctgctggt agtggtcggc
     3241 gagctgcacg ctgccgtcct cgatgttgtg gcggatcttg aagttcacct tgatgccgtt
     3301 cttctgcttg tcggccatga tatagacgtt gtggctgttg tagttgtact ccagcttgtg
     3361 ccccaggatg ttgccgtcct ccttgaagtc gatgcccttc agctcgatgc ggttcaccag
     3421 ggtgtcgccc tcgaacttca cctcggcgcg ggtcttgtag ttgccgtcgt ccttgaagaa
     3481 gatggtgcgc tcctggacgt agccttcggg catggcggac ttgaagaagt cgtgctgctt
     3541 catgtggtcg gggtagcggc tgaagcactg cacgccgtag gtcagggtgg tcacgagggt
     3601 gggccagggc acgggcagct tgccggtggt gcagatgaac ttcagggtca gcttgccgta
     3661 ggtggcatcg ccctcgccct cgccggacac gctgaacttg tggccgttta cgtcgccgtc
     3721 cagctcgacc aggatgggca ccaccccggt gaacagctcc tcgcccttgc tcaccatgct
     3781 agctttatac atcctcaaat cgattttcct caagtacggt gctccgtcca ttgatacctt
     3841 cacgaacgcc gccgcctccg ggccaccgct tgatttttgg caggaaacca tcacgttctt
     3901 ccggtatgat ctcaccggtg gccatcccac aacttgtgcc ttggccggag gtttggctgg
     3961 atctttagga caagcactct tctccttaga tctaggtcca gggttctcct ccacgtctcc
     4021 agcctgcttc agcaggctga agttagtagc tccgcttcct gatctcagaa tcttcacaaa
     4081 gttgggagca tcatctcttg cccctgcggt ggtccgatac acatacagtt tctccacctt
     4141 tggcaggtcg ccatgatttt cctccatttc gttagacccg tcccgctcat taatgacttc
     4201 cacgttcagc ataggcattt tactagccag gacctgacag cccttcagag tcacattgca
     4261 actagacatc cacaggctcc tcattgtctc gtatctggca aagtttccca gcagagcggc
     4321 atccccgaaa gggctgtccc ggatttccag ttttcgcaga ttcttacacc cgttcatcac
     4381 gtgcatcatg cccttatcgg agtctccggc aaatgcaatg ctcagcatct ccagctgctt
     4441 agcatacttg ccgatgtaca tgaacacttt gtctgtcagc aggccggaaa tgctcagcct
     4501 ctggagtccc ttgcactctc tcacgatagc tccaaaccct tcatccagtg gctgggatgt
     4561 gaccacgtcg ggtttgcctg gttccagaat acacagccga aatcgggtga aattagggca
     4621 gttcttggcg acggtcacca gtgcagcatt agtcatctga tgacagaaat acagcaggct
     4681 gttcagcttt gggcatccca gtgagactgc caccaggcct tcctcagtga cagcactata
     4741 tccggccacg taaaaatcag atgggaacac tctcagctcc tggaggtcct tgcaggagct
     4801 ggcgaccacc tggagcccct tatcggaaat acagtccagc acccacagtc gctggagttt
     4861 cacgcagcgt gagatcatct ttgtcagatc actggcgtcc agggttggtg catagctcag
     4921 gttcaggcct gtcagctgtg cacacagagg gtagataaag ctcaggcaca cgggtgaagc
     4981 atcccagaat cctgacagac tcctcagcat tttacacttc tccagggcag aagtcagttt
     5041 aaagtaggat tctgtctgga aatcgtctgt cagattgccg gttcccagat cctccaggtt
     5101 aggggttctc agcagaatct tagccagagt gtccacgctc acgctccggt tcagccgcag
     5161 agacctcagg ttggggcttc ttgagaccag ccgctccagg gacccagcat tcacttcgcc
     5221 tttgatgcag gcaaagttca gggacaccag gctggtacat gagtctggga agcaagacag
     5281 ccatctgggg cctctatcct ccacttcatt ctcctggagg tccagctccc gcagcagctt
     5341 acagtgggag gccacggctg ccagtccatc ggtgctgaag ccttcgcaag aaatcagcac
     5401 cagtgcgcga aacctaggga agctccgagc cagcagctcc agactttcgt cagagaccac
     5461 cattcgcttc atgcgcagtt cctccagtcc atgacagccg cgagcggctg cctcgatcca
     5521 agggccggcg tatcctcccc aatcaggggg caccaggtta aagtcggcgg cgtggggttt
     5581 ccccttgacg gtcagtgcgc gcacatttgg aaacctagcg gcgaccctgc ctgctctcac
     5641 agcatagcag ttgccgacga acactcctct ccggctcagg cgttcgatct cgtaccacac
     5701 tttgcagacc aggctcactg tgtttctatc tctctgtgca ggcaggaagc taaaaatgtg
     5761 ttcgacgacc tcttcaggaa agtatgtcat ggtggcagcg ctatctagat gcattcgcga
     5821 ggtaccgagc tcgaattctt tgccaaaatg atgagacagc acaataacca gcacgttgcc
     5881 caggagctgt aggaaaaaga agaaggcatg aacatggtta gcagaggctc tagagccgcc
     5941 ggtcacacgc cagaagccga accccgccct gccccgtccc ccccgaaggc agccgtcccc
     6001 ccgcggacag ccccgaggct ggagagggag aaggggacgg cggcgcggcg acgcacgaag
     6061 gccctccccg cccatttcct tcctgccggc gccgcaccgc ttcgccccgc gcccgctaga
     6121 gggggtgcgg cggcgcctcc cagatttcgg ctccgcacag atttgggaca aaggaagtcc
     6181 ctgcgccctc tcgcacgatt accataaaag gcaatggctg cggctcgccg cgcctcgaca
     6241 gccgccggcg ctccgggggc cgccgcgccc cycccccgag cccyccccgg cccgaggcgg
     6301 ccccgccccg cccggcaccc ccacctgccg ccaccccccg cccggcacgg cgagccccgc
     6361 gccacgcccc gtacggagcc ccgcacccga agccgggccg tgctcagcaa ctcggggagg
     6421 ggggtgcagg gggggttgca gcccgaccga cgcgcccaca ccccctgctc acccccccac
     6481 gcacacaccc cgcacgcagc ctttgttccc ctcgcagccc cccccgcacc gcggggcacc
     6541 gcccccggcc gcgctcccct cgcgcacact gcggagcgca caaagccccg cgccgcgccc
     6601 gcagcgctca cagccgccgg gcagcgcgga gccgcacgcg gcgctcccca cgcacacaca
     6661 cacgcacgca ccccccgagc cgctcccccc gcacaaaggg ccctcccgga gcccctcaag
     6721 gctttcacgc agccacagaa aagaaacaag ccgtcattaa accaagcgct aattacagcc
     6781 cggaggagaa gggccgtccc gcccgctcac ctgtgggagt aacgcggtca gtcagagccg
     6841 gggcgggcgg cgcgaggcgg cggcggagcg gggcacgggg cgaaggcagc gcgcagcgac
     6901 tcccgcccgc cgcgcgcttc gctttttata gggccgccgc cgccgccgcc tcgccataaa
     6961 aggaaacttt cggagcgcgc cgctctgatt ggctgccgcc gcacctctcc gcctcgcccc
     7021 sccccscccc ycsccccscc ccsccccscc yggcgcgcgc cccccccccc cccccgcccc
     7081 catcgctgca caaaataatt aaaaaataaa taaatacaaa attgggggtg gggagggggg
     7141 ggagatgggg agagtgaagc agaacgtggg gctcacctcg accatggtaa tagcgatgac
     7201 taatacgtag atgtactgcc aagtaggaaa gtcccataag gtcatgtact gggcataatg
     7261 ccaggcgggc catttaccgt cattgacgtc aatagggggc gtacttggca tatgatacac
     7321 ttgatgtact gccaagtggg cagtttaccg taaatactcc acccattgac gtcaatggaa
     7381 agtccctatt ggcgttacta tgggaacata cgtcattatt gacgtcaatg ggcgggggtc
     7441 gttgggcggt cagccaggcg ggccatttac cgtaagttat gtaacgcgga actccatata
     7501 tgggctatga actaatgacc ccgtaattga ttactattaa taactagtca ataatcaatg
     7561 tcgagcatgc atctagaggg cccaagtgat ctccaaaaaa taagtacttt ttgactgtaa
     7621 ataaaattgt aaggagtaaa aagtactttt ttttctaaaa aaatgtaatt aagtaaaagt
     7681 aaaagtattg atttttaatt gtactcaagt aaagtaaaaa tccccaaaaa taatacttaa
     7741 gtacagtaat caagtaaaat tactcaagta ctttacacct ctggttcttg accccctacc
     7801 ttcagcaagc ccagcagatc cgagctccag cttttgttcc ctttagtgag ggttaattgc
     7861 gcgcttggcg taatcatggt catagctgtt tcctgtgtga aattgttatc cgctcacaat
     7921 tccacacaac atacgagccg gaagcataaa gtgtaaagcc tggggtgcct aatgagtgag
     7981 ctaactcaca ttaattgcgt tgcgctcact gcccgctttc cagtcgggaa acctgtcgtg
     8041 ccagctgcat taatgaatcg gccaacgcgc ggggagaggc ggtttgcgta ttgggcgctc
     8101 ttccgcttcc tcgctcactg actcgctgcg ctcggtcgtt cggctgcggc gagcggtatc
     8161 agctcactca aaggcggtaa tacggttatc cacagaatca ggggataacg caggaaagaa
     8221 catgtgagca aaaggccagc aaaaggccag gaaccgtaaa aaggccgcgt tgctggcgtt
     8281 tttccatagg ctccgccccc ctgacgagca tcacaaaaat cgacgctcaa gtcagaggtg
     8341 gcgaaacccg acaggactat aaagatacca ggcgtttccc cctggaagct ccctcgtgcg
     8401 ctctcctgtt ccgaccctgc cgcttaccgg atacctgtcc gcctttctcc cttcgggaag
     8461 cgtggcgctt tctcatagct cacgctgtag gtatctcagt tcggtgtagg tcgttcgctc
     8521 caagctgggc tgtgtgcacg aaccccccgt tcagcccgac cgctgcgcct tatccggtaa
     8581 ctatcgtctt gagtccaacc cggtaagaca cgacttatcg ccactggcag cagccactgg
     8641 taacaggatt agcagagcga ggtatgtagg cggtgctaca gagttcttga agtggtggcc
     8701 taactacggc tacactagaa gaacagtatt tggtatctgc gctctgctga agccagttac
     8761 cttcggaaaa agagttggta gctcttgatc cggcaaacaa accaccgctg gtagcggtgg
     8821 tttttttgtt tgcaagcagc agattacgcg cagaaaaaaa ggatctcaag aagatccttt
     8881 gatcttttct acggggtctg acgctcagtg gaacgaaaac tcacgttaag ggattttggt
     8941 catgagatta tcaaaaagga tcttcaccta gatcctttta aattaaaaat gaagttttaa
     9001 atcaatctaa agtatatatg agtaaacttg gtctgacagt taccaatgct taatcagtga
     9061 ggcacctatc tcagcgatct gtctatttcg ttcatccata gttgcctgac tccccgtcgt
     9121 gtagataact acgatacggg agggcttacc atctggcccc agtgctgcaa tgataccgcg
     9181 agacccacgc tcaccggctc cagatttatc agcaataaac cagccagccg gaagggccga
     9241 gcgcagaagt ggtcctgcaa ctttatccgc ctccatccag tctattaatt gttgccggga
     9301 agctagagta agtagttcgc cagttaatag tttgcgcaac gttgttgcca ttgctacagg
     9361 catcgtggtg tcacgctcgt cgtttggtat ggcttcattc agctccggtt cccaacgatc
     9421 aaggcgagtt acatgatccc ccatgttgtg caaaaaagcg gttagctcct tcggtcctcc
     9481 gatcgttgtc agaagtaagt tggccgcagt gttatcactc atggttatgg cagcactgca
     9541 taattctctt actgtcatgc catccgtaag atgcttttct gtgactggtg agtactcaac
     9601 caagtcattc tgagaatagt gtatgcggcg accgagttgc tcttgcccgg cgtcaatacg
     9661 ggataatacc gcgccacata gcagaacttt aaaagtgctc atcattggaa aacgttcttc
     9721 ggggcgaaaa ctctcaagga tcttaccgct gttgagatcc agttcgatgt aacccactcg
     9781 tgcacccaac tgatcttcag catcttttac tttcaccagc gtttctgggt gagcaaaaac
     9841 aggaaggcaa aatgccgcaa aaaagggaat aagggcgaca cggaaatgtt gaatactcat
     9901 actcttcctt tttcaatatt attgaagcat ttatcagggt tattgtctca tgagcggata
     9961 catatttgaa tgtatttaga aaaataaaca aataggggtt ccgcgcacat ttccccgaaa
    10021 agtg
//
