[The description below was written by a language model from this plasmid's Addgene catalogue record and the feature table of its GenBank file.]
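Description:
pAY19 (OsTIR1(F74A) mAID-EGFP-NLS) is a roughly 10 kb mammalian expression plasmid built on the pTSAL200R175-CAGGS-EGFP backbone. The record describes it as a Tol2 construct, implying delivery into the genome by Tol2 transposase-mediated integration, although the Tol2 arms themselves are not annotated in the feature tables. It is maintained in E. coli at high copy through a ColE1/pUC-type origin with ampicillin selection, and carries an f1 origin along with T7/T3 promoters and lac elements typical of a pBluescript-like cloning vector. Two nearly identical sequence records are held, differing by only a few bases in length.

The payload is a single bicistronic cassette driven by the CAG promoter (CMV enhancer, chicken beta-actin promoter and chimeric intron) and terminated by an SV40 polyadenylation signal. According to the name and purpose, it encodes the F74A mutant of the rice auxin receptor F-box protein OsTIR1, followed by a P2A peptide and a reporter made of the mini-AID degron from Arabidopsis IAA17 fused to EGFP and an SV40 nuclear localization signal. The OsTIR1 coding region is not annotated, but an unlabelled stretch between the intron and P2A is where it would lie. Ribosome skipping at P2A yields separate OsTIR1(F74A) and nuclear mAID-EGFP proteins, so ligand-triggered degradation can be read out as loss of nuclear green fluorescence. A PGK promoter-driven puromycin resistance gene, flanked by two loxP sites, allows selection of stable integrants and, in principle, later Cre-mediated removal of the marker. The associated publication title places the construct in the auxin-inducible degron 2 system, where it plausibly serves as a reporter for testing degradation control.
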