Addgene plasmid #140535: pAY19 (OsTIR1(F74A) mAID-EGFP-NLS)
Purpose: OsTIR1(F74A)-P2A-mAID-EGFP-NLS TOL2
Depositing lab: Masato Kanemaki. Depositing organization: National Institute of Genetics. Publication: The auxin-inducible degron 2 technology provides sharp degradation control in yeast, mammalian cells, and mice. Yesbolatova A, Saito Y, Kitamoto N, Makino-Itou H, Ajima R, Nakano R, Nakaoka H, Fukui K, Gamo K, Tominari Y, Takeuchi H, Saga Y, Hayashi KI, Kanemaki MT. Nat Commun. 2020 Nov 11;11(1):5701. doi: 10.1038/s41467-020-19532-z. PubMed 33177522.
Backbone
  Vector backbone: pTSAL200R175-CAGGS-EGFP
  Vector type: Mammalian Expression
  Selectable markers: Puromycin
Growth in bacteria
  Bacterial resistance: Ampicillin, 100 μg/mL
  Growth temperature: 37°C
  Growth strain: DH5alpha
  Copy number: High Copy
Gene/Insert
  Gene/Insert name: mAID-EGFP-NLS TOL2
  Species: H. sapiens (human)
Terms and licenses: Academic/Nonprofit Terms; Industry Terms: Not Available to Industry
How to cite: pAY19 (OsTIR1(F74A) mAID-EGFP-NLS) was a gift from Masato Kanemaki (Addgene plasmid # 140535 ; http://n2t.net/addgene:140535 ; RRID:Addgene_140535)
